Addgene plasmid #49376: pNAND-PhlF
Depositing lab: Christopher Voigt. Depositing organization: Massachusetts Institute of Technology. Publication: Genomic mining of prokaryotic repressors for orthogonal logic gates. Stanton BC, Nielsen AA, Tamsir A, Clancy K, Peterson T, Voigt CA. Nat Chem Biol. 2013 Dec 8. doi: 10.1038/nchembio.1411. PubMed 24316737.
Backbone
  Vector backbone: pEXT20
  Vector type: Bacterial Expression, Synthetic Biology
Growth in bacteria
  Bacterial resistance: Ampicillin, 100 μg/mL
  Growth temperature: 37°C
  Growth strain: DH5alpha
  Copy number: Low Copy
Gene/Insert
  Gene/Insert name: PhlF repressor, pPhlF-pLmrA reporter
  Species: Pseudomonas fluorescens
  Cloning method: Ligation Independent Cloning
  Sequencing primers: 5′ NA; 3′ EGFP-N
Terms and licenses: Academic/Nonprofit Terms; Industry Terms: Not Available to Industry
Depositor comments: PhlF controlled by Ptac promoter, YFP controlled by a tandem Pphlf-Plmra promoter
How to cite: pNAND-PhlF was a gift from Christopher Voigt (Addgene plasmid # 49376 ; http://n2t.net/addgene:49376 ; RRID:Addgene_49376)
