[The description below was written by a language model from this plasmid's Addgene catalogue record and pLannotate feature annotations shown in this document.]
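Description:
pNAND-PhlF is a low-copy bacterial expression plasmid for synthetic biology, built on the pEXT20 backbone and propagated in E. coli under ampicillin selection (AmpR with its own promoter). The annotated sequence shows a complete p15A origin, which fits the low-copy designation. It also shows an f1 phage origin and only fragments of ColE1/pUC and RSF origins, a bom site, and tetracycline and chloramphenicol resistance genes. These fragments look like remnants of earlier cloning steps rather than functional parts.

The plasmid carries part of a genetic NAND logic gate based on the PhlF repressor from Pseudomonas fluorescens. According to the depositor, PhlF is expressed from the Ptac promoter. The feature table places a tac promoter with a symmetric lac operator upstream of an unannotated stretch, presumably the PhlF coding region, which ends at rrnB T1 and T7Te terminators. A plasmid-borne lacI gene keeps Ptac repressed until IPTG is added.

The output module is a YFP reporter (annotated as EYFP) driven by a tandem PPhlF–PLmrA promoter and followed by rrnB T1 and T2 terminators. With two promoters in series, either one can drive YFP, so fluorescence should be lost only when both are repressed by their cognate repressors, which gives NAND behaviour. No LmrA repressor is listed among the inserts or annotated features, so it is presumably supplied from another construct, which the p15A origin would allow on a compatible plasmid.

A luxR gene, encoding the acyl-homoserine lactone-responsive activator, is also annotated, but the record does not explain its role; it may control a second input. The plasmid comes from work on mining prokaryotic repressors to build orthogonal logic gates.
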