Features (pLannotate 1.2.2; 21 found; start..end, strand, type, name):
      3..24      +  misc_feature   bom (fragment): basis of mobility region from pBR322
    123..178     -  rep_origin     RSF ori (fragment): Plasmids containing the RSF 1030 origin of replication can be propagated in E. coli cells that contain additional plasmids with compatible origins.
    266..811     -  rep_origin     p15A ori: Plasmids containing the medium-copy-number p15A origin of replication can be propagated in E. coli cells that contain a second plasmid with the ColE1 origin.
    844..964     -  CDS            TcR (fragment): tetracycline efflux protein; tet; confers resistance to tetracycline
    974..992     +  promoter       tet promoter (fragment): E. coli promoter for tetracycline efflux protein gene
   1088..1837    -  CDS            luxR: LUXR_ALIFS - Experimental evidence at protein level: Swiss-Prot protein existence level 1. Transcriptional activator of the bioluminescence operon. Binds to the OHHL autoinducer. From Aliivibrio fischeri (Vibrio fischeri).
   1880..2959    -  CDS            lacI: LACI_ECOLI - Experimental evidence at protein level: Swiss-Prot protein existence level 1. Repressor of the lactose operon. Binds allolactose as an inducer. From Escherichia coli (strain K12).
   2960..3033    -  promoter       lacI promoter (fragment): lacI
   3094..3122    +  promoter       tac promoter: strong E. coli promoter; hybrid between the trp and lac UV5 promoters
   3128..3147    -  protein_bind   lac operator (symmetric): The lac repressor binds to the lac operator to inhibit transcription in E. coli. This inhibition can be relieved by adding lactose or isopropyl-β-D-thiogalactopyranoside (IPTG). The symmetric lac operator was optimized for tight binding of lac repressor. lac repressor encoded by lacI
   3807..3878    +  terminator     rrnB T1 terminator: transcription terminator T1 from the E. coli rrnB gene
   3894..3921    +  terminator     T7Te terminator: phage T7 early transcription terminator
   4098..4817    +  CDS            EYFP: enhanced YFP mammalian codon-optimized
   4908..5023    +  ncRNA          5S rRNA: Accession: RF00001 - 5S ribosomal RNA
   5027..5113    +  terminator     rrnB T1 terminator: Escherichia coli rrnB; transcription terminator T1 from the E. coli rrnB gene
   5205..5232    +  terminator     rrnB T2 terminator: transcription terminator T2 from the E. coli rrnB gene
   5251..5340    +  promoter       AmpR promoter: bla
   5343..6203    +  CDS            AmpR: β-lactamase; bla; confers resistance to ampicillin, carbenicillin, and related antibiotics
   6245..6700    +  rep_origin     f1 ori (sequence partly withheld): f1 bacteriophage origin of replication; arrow indicates direction of (+) strand synthesis
   6811..7044    +  rep_origin     ori (fragment): high-copy-number ColE1/pMB1/pBR322/pUC origin of replication
   7255..1       -  CDS            CmR (fragment) (across the origin): chloramphenicol acetyltransferase; cat; confers resistance to chloramphenicol
>Addgene plasmid #49376 | pNAND-PhlF | depositor full sequence | sequence record 73355 | Full Sequence
GCTAGCGGAGTGTATACTGGCTTACTATGTTGGCACTGATGAGGGTGTCAGTGAAGTGCTTCATGTGGCA
GGAGAAAAAAGGCTGCACCGGTGCGTCAGCAGAATATGTGATACAGGATATATTCCGCTTCCTCGCTCAC
TGACTCGCTACGCTCGGTCGTTCGACTGCGGCGAGCGGAAATGGCTTACGAACGGGGCGGAGATTTCCTG
GAAGATGCCAGGAAGATACTTAACAGGGAAGTGAGAGGGCCGCGGCAAAGCCGTTTTTCCATAGGCTCCG
CCCCCCTGACAAGCATCACGAAATCTGACGCTCAAATCAGTGGTGGCGAAACCCGACAGGACTATAAAGA
TACCAGGCGTTTCCCCCTGGCGGCTCCCTCGTGCGCTCTCCTGTTCCTGCCTTTCGGTTTACCGGTGTCA
TTCCGCTGTTATGGCCGCGTTTGTCTCATTCCACGCCTGACACTCAGTTCCGGGTAGGCAGTTCGCTCCA
AGCTGGACTGTATGCACGAACCCCCCGTTCAGTCCGACCGCTGCGCCTTATCCGGTAACTATCGTCTTGA
GTCCAACCCGGAAAGACATGCAAAAGCACCACTGGCAGCAGCCACTGGTAATTGATTTAGAGGAGTTAGT
CTTGAAGTCATGCGCCGGTTAAGGCTAAACTGAAAGGACAAGTTTTGGTGACTGCGCTCCTCCAAGCCAG
TTACCTCGGTTCAAAGAGTTGGTAGCTCAGAGAACCTTCGAAAAACCGCCCTGCAAGGCGGTTTTTTCGT
TTTCAGAGCAAGAGATTACGCGCAGACCAAAACGATCTCAAGAAGATCATCTTATTAATCAGATAAAATA
TTTGCTCATGAGCCCGAAGTGGCGAGCCCGATCTTCCCCATCGGTGATGTCGGCGATATAGGCGCCAGCA
ACCGCACCTGTGGCGCCGGTGATGCCGGCCACGATGCGTCCGGCGTAGAGGATCTGCTCATGTTTGACAG
CTTATCATCGATGCATAATGTGCCTGTCAAATGGACGAAGCAGGGATTCTGCAAACCCTATGCTACTCCC
TCGAGCCGTCAATTGTCTGATTCGTTACCAATTATTAATTTTTAAAGTATGGGCAATCAATTGCTCCTGT
TAAAATTGCTTTAGAAATACTTTGGCAGCGGTTTGTTGTATTGAGTTTCATTTGCGCATTGGTTAAATGG
AAAGTGACAGTACGCTCACTGCAACCTAATATTTTTGAAATATCCCAAGAGCTTTTTCCTTCGCATGCCC
ACGCTAAACATTCTTTTTCTCTTTTGGTTAAATCGTTGTTTGATTTATTATTTGCTATATTTATTTTTCG
ATAATTATCAACTAGAGAAGGAACAATTAATGGTATGTTCATACACGCATGTAAAAATAAACTATCTATA
TAGTTGTCTTTTTCTGAATGTGCAAAACTAAGCATTCCGAAGCCATTGTTAGCCGTATGAATAGGGAAAC
TAAACCCAGTGATAAGACCTGATGTTTTCGCTTCTTTAATTACATTTGGAGATTTTTTATTTACAGCATT
GTTTTCAAATATATTCCAATTAATTGGTGAATGATTGGAGTTAGAATAATCTACTATAGGATCATATTTT
ATTAAATTAGCGTCATCATAATATTGCCTCCATTTTTTAGGGTAATTATCTAGGATTGAAATATCAGATT
TAACCATAGAATGAGGATAAATGATCGCGAGTAAATAATATTCACAATGTACCATTTTAGTCATATCAGA
TAAGCATTGATTAATATCATTATTGCTTCTACAAGCTTTAATTTTATTAATTATTCTGTATGTGTCGTCG
GCATTTATGTTTTTCATCGAGGCCTTTCCTGTGTGACCCGCTGGAATAGGATCTTATCACTGCCCGCTTT
CCAGTCGGGAAACCTGTCGTGCCAGCTGCATTAATGAATCGGCCAACGCGCGGGGAGAGGCGGTTTGCGT
ATTGGGCGCCAGGGTGGTTTTTCTTTTCACCAGTGAGACTGGCAACAGCTGATTGCCCTTCACCGCCTGG
CCCTGAGAGAGTTGCAGCAAGCGGTCCACGCTGGTTTGCCCCAGCAGGCGAAAATCCTGTTTGATGGTGG
TTAACGGCGGGATATAACATGAGCTATCTTCGGTATCGTCGTATCCCACTACCGAGATATCCGCACCAAC
GCGCAGCCCGGACTCGGTAATGGCGCGCATTGCGCCCAGCGCCATCTGATCGTTGGCAACCAGCATCGCA
GTGGGAACGATGCCCTCATTCAGCATTTGCATGGTTTGTTGAAAACCGGACATGGCACTCCAGTCGCCTT
CCCGTTCCGCTATCGGCTGAATTTGATTGCGAGTGAGATATTTATGCCAGCCAGCCAGACGCAGACGCGC
CGAGACAGAACTTAATGGGCCCGCTAACAGCGCGATTTGCTGGTGACCCAATGCGACCAGATGCTCCACG
CCCAGTCGCGTACCGTCCTCATGGGAGAAAATAATACTGTTGATGGGTGTCTGGTCAGAGACATCAAGAA
ATAACGCCGGAACATTAGTGCAGGCAGCTTCCACAGCAATGGCATCCTGGTCATCCAGCGGATAGTTAAT
GATCAGCCCACTGACGCGTTGCGCGAGAAGATTGTGCACCGCCGCTTTACAGGCTTCGACGCCGCTTCGT
TCTACCATCGACACCACCACGCTGGCACCCAGTTGATCGGCGCGAGATTTAATCGCCGCGACAATTTGCG
ACGGCGCGTGCAGGGCCAGACTGGAGGTGGCAACGCCAATCAGCAACGACTGTTTGCCCGCCAGTTGTTG
TGCCACGCGGTTGGGAATGTAATTCAGCTCCGCCATCGCCGCTTCCACTTTTTCCCGCGTTTTCGCAGAA
ACGTGGCTGGCCTGGTTCACCACGCGGGAAACGGTCTGATAAGAGACACCGGCATACTCTGCGACATCGT
ATAACGTTACTGGTTTCATATTCACCACCCTGAATTGACTCTCTTCCGGGCGCTATCATGCCATACCGCG
AAAGGTTTTGCGCCATTCGATGGCGCGCCGCTTCGTCAGGCCACATAGCTTTCTTGTTCTGATCGGAACG
ATCGTTGGCTGTGTTGACAATTAATCATCGGCTCGTATAATGTGTGGAATTGTGAGCGCTCACAATTCTA
TGGACTATGTTTGAAAGGGAGAAATACTAGATGGCACGTACCCCGAGCCGTAGCAGCATTGGTAGCCTGC
GTAGTCCGCATACCCATAAAGCAATTCTGACCAGCACCATTGAAATCCTGAAAGAATGTGGTTATAGCGG
TCTGAGCATTGAAAGCGTTGCACGTCGTGCCGGTGCAAGCAAACCGACCATTTATCGTTGGTGGACCAAT
AAAGCAGCACTGATTGCCGAAGTGTATGAAAATGAAAGCGAACAGGTGCGTAAATTTCCGGATCTGGGTA
GCTTTAAAGCCGATCTGGATTTTCTGCTGCGTAATCTGTGGAAAGTTTGGCGTGAAACCATTTGTGGTGA
AGCATTTCGTTGTGTTATTGCAGAAGCACAGCTGGACCCTGCAACCCTGACCCAGCTGAAAGATCAGTTT
ATGGAACGTCGTCGTGAGATGCCGAAAAAACTGGTTGAAAATGCCATTAGCAATGGTGAACTGCCGAAAG
ATACCAATCGTGAACTGCTGCTGGATATGATTTTTGGTTTTTGTTGGTATCGCCTGCTGACCGAACAGCT
GACCGTTGAACAGGATATTGAAGAATTTACCTTCCTGCTGATTAATGGTGTTTGTCCGGGTACACAGCGT
TAACTAGGGCCCATACCCCCAGGCATCAAATAAAACGAAAGGCTCAGTCGAAAGACTGGGCCTTTCGTTT
TATCTGTTGTTTGTCGGTGAACGCTCTCTACTAGAGTCACACTGGCTCACCTTCGGGTGGGCCTTTCTGC
GTTTATACGACGTACGGTGGAATCTGATTCGTTACCAATTGACATGATACGAAACGTACCGTATCGTTAA
GGTCGCTCATTCACTAGGTCTGATTCGTTACCAATTGACAACTGGTGGTCGAATCAAGATAATAGACCAG
TCACTATATTTTACTAGAGAAAGAGGAGAAATACTAGATGGTGAGCAAGGGCGAGGAGCTGTTCACCGGG
GTGGTGCCCATCCTGGTCGAGCTGGACGGCGACGTAAACGGCCACAAGTTCAGCGTGTCCGGCGAGGGCG
AGGGCGATGCCACCTACGGCAAGCTGACCCTGAAGTTCATCTGCACCACCGGCAAGCTGCCCGTGCCCTG
GCCCACCCTCGTGACCACCTTCGGCTACGGCCTGCAATGCTTCGCCCGCTACCCCGACCACATGAAGCTG
CACGACTTCTTCAAGTCCGCCATGCCCGAAGGCTACGTCCAGGAGCGCACCATCTTCTTCAAGGACGACG
GCAACTACAAGACCCGCGCCGAGGTGAAGTTCGAGGGCGACACCCTGGTGAACCGCATCGAGCTGAAGGG
CATCGACTTCAAGGAGGACGGCAACATCCTGGGGCACAAGCTGGAGTACAACTACAACAGCCACAACGTC
TATATCATGGCCGACAAGCAGAAGAACGGCATCAAGGTGAACTTCAAGATCCGCCACAACATCGAGGACG
GCAGCGTGCAGCTCGCCGACCACTACCAGCAGAACACCCCCATCGGCGACGGCCCCGTGCTGCTGCCCGA
CAACCACTACCTGAGCTACCAGTCCGCCCTGAGCAAAGACCCCAACGAGAAGCGCGATCACATGGTCCTG
CTGGAGTTCGTGACCGCCGCCGGGATCACTCTCGGCATGGACGAGCTGTACAAGTAATAAGCTTGGCTGT
TTTGGCGGATGAGAGAAGATTTTCAGCCTGATACAGATTAAATCAGAACGCAGAAGCGGTCTGATAAAAC
AGAATTTGCCTGGCGGCAGTAGCGCGGTGGTCCCACCTGACCCCATGCCGAACTCAGAAGTGAAACGCCG
TAGCGCCGATGGTAGTGTGGGGTCTCCCCATGCGAGAGTAGGGAACTGCCAGGCATCAAATAAAACGAAA
GGCTCAGTCGAAAGACTGGGCCTTTCGTTTTATCTGTTGTTTGTCGGTGAACGCTCTCCTGAGTAGGACA
AATCCGCCGGGAGCGGATTTGAACGTTGCGAAGCAACGGCCCGGAGGGTGGCGGGCAGGACGCCCGCCAT
AAACTGCCAGGCATCAAATTAAGCAGAAGGCCATCCTGACGGATGGCCTTTTTGCGTTTCTACAAACTCT
TTTGTTTATTTTTCTAAATACATTCAAATATGTATCCGCTCATGAGACAATAACCCTGATAAATGCTTCA
ATAATATTGAAAAAGGAAGACTATGAGTATTCAACATTTCCGTGTCGCCCTTATTCCCTTTTTTGCGGCA
TTTTGCCTTCCTGTTTTTGCTCACCCAGAAACGCTGGTGAAAGTAAAAGATGCTGAAGATCAGTTGGGTG
CACGAGTGGGTTACATCGAACTGGATCTCAACAGCGGTAAGATCCTTGAGAGTTTTCGCCCCGAAGAACG
TTTTCCAATGATGAGCACTTTTAAAGTTCTGCTATGTGGCGCGGTATTATCCCGTGTTGACGCCGGGCAA
GAGCAACTCGGTCGCCGCATACACTATTCTCAGAATGACTTGGTTGAGTACTCACCAGTCACAGAAAAGC
ATCTTACGGATGGCATGACAGTAAGAGAATTATGCAGTGCTGCCATAACCATGAGTGATAACACTGCGGC
CAACTTACTTCTGACAACGATCGGAGGACCGAAGGAGCTAACCGCTTTTTTGCACAACATGGGGGATCAT
GTAACTCGCCTTGATCGTTGGGAACCGGAGCTGAATGAAGCCATACCAAACGACGAGCGTGACACCACGA
TGCCTGCAGCAATGGCAACAACGTTGCGCAAACTATTAACTGGCGAACTACTTACTCTAGCTTCCCGGCA
ACAATTAATAGACTGGATGGAGGCGGATAAAGTTGCAGGACCACTTCTGCGCTCGGCCCTTCCGGCTGGC
TGGTTTATTGCTGATAAATCTGGAGCCGGTGAGCGTGGGTCTCGCGGTATCATTGCAGCACTGGGGCCAG
ATGGTAAGCCCTCCCGTATCGTAGTTATCTACACGACGGGGAGTCAGGCAACTATGGATGAACGAAATAG
ACAGATCGCTGAGATAGGTGCCTCACTGATTAAGCATTGGTAACTGTCAGACCAAGTTTACTCATATATA
CTTTAGATTGATT
[125 nt withheld, positions 6244-6368]
C
[141 nt withheld, positions 6370-6510]
CCTTTGACGTTGGAGTCCACGTTCTTTAATAGTGGACTCTTGTTCCAAACTTGAACAACACTCAACCCTA
TCTCGGGCTATTCTTTTGATTTATAAGGGATTTTGCCGATTTCGGCCTATTGGTTAAAAAATGAGCTGAT
TTAACAAAAATTTAACGCGAATTTTAACAAAATATTAACGTTTACAATTTAAAAGGATCTAGGTGAAGAT
CCTTTTTGATAATCTCATGACCAAAATCCCTTAACGTGAGTTTTCGTTCCACTGAGCGTCAGACCCCGTA
GAAAAGATCAAAGGATCTTCTTGAGATCCTTTTTTTCTGCGCGTAATCTGCTGCTTGCAAACAAAAAAAC
CACCGCTACCAGCGGTGGTTTGTTTGCCGGATCAAGAGCTACCAACTCTTTTTCCGAAGGTAACTGGCTT
CAGCAGAGCGCAGATACCAAATACTGTCCTTCTAGTGTAGCCGTAGTTAGGCCACCACTTCAAGAACTCT
GTAGCACCGCCTACATACCTCGCTCTGCTAATCCTGTTACCAGTCAGGCATTTGAGAAGCACACGGTCAC
ACTGCTTCCGGTAGTCAATAAACCGGTAAACCAGCAATAGACATAAGCGGCTATTTAACGACCCTGCCCT
GAACCGACGACCGGGTCGAATTTGCTTTCGAATTTCTGCCATTCATCCGCTTATTATCACTTATTCAGGC
GTAGCACCAGGCGTTTAAGGGCACCAATAACTGCCTTAAAAAAATTACGCCCCGCCCTGCCACTCATCGC
AGTACTGTTGTAATTCATTAAGCATTCTGCCGACATGGAAGCCATCACAGACGGCATGATGAACCTGAAT
CGCCAGCGGCATCAGCACCTTGTCGCCTTGCGTATAATATTTGCCCATG
