>Addgene plasmid #49376 | pNAND-PhlF | depositor partial sequence | sequence record 73356 | pTac-PhlF
TGTTGACAATTAATCATCGGCTCGTATAATGTGTGGAATTGTGAGCGCTCACAATTCTATGGACTATGTT
TGAAAGGGAGAAATACTAGATGGCACGTACCCCGAGCCGTAGCAGCATTGGTAGCCTGCGTAGTCCGCAT
ACCCATAAAGCAATTCTGACCAGCACCATTGAAATCCTGAAAGAATGTGGTTATAGCGGTCTGAGCATTG
AAAGCGTTGCACGTCGTGCCGGTGCAAGCAAACCGACCATTTATCGTTGGTGGACCAATAAAGCAGCACT
GATTGCCGAAGTGTATGAAAATGAAAGCGAACAGGTGCGTAAATTTCCGGATCTGGGTAGCTTTAAAGCC
GATCTGGATTTTCTGCTGCGTAATCTGTGGAAAGTTTGGCGTGAAACCATTTGTGGTGAAGCATTTCGTT
GTGTTATTGCAGAAGCACAGCTGGACCCTGCAACCCTGACCCAGCTGAAAGATCAGTTTATGGAACGTCG
TCGTGAGATGCCGAAAAAACTGGTTGAAAATGCCATTAGCAATGGTGAACTGCCGAAAGATACCAATCGT
GAACTGCTGCTGGATATGATTTTTGGTTTTTGTTGGTATCGCCTGCTGACCGAACAGCTGACCGTTGAAC
AGGATATTGAAGAATTTACCTTCCTGCTGATTAATGGTGTTTGTCCGGGTACACAGCGTTAACTAGGGCC
CATACCCCCAGGCATCAAATAAAACGAAAGGCTCAGTCGAAAGACTGGGCCTTTCGTTTTATCTGTTGTT
TGTCGGTGAACGCTCTCTACTAGAGTCACACTGGCTCACCTTCGGGTGGGCCTTTCTGCGTTTATA
