>Addgene plasmid #49376 | pNAND-PhlF | depositor partial sequence | sequence record 73357 | pPhlF-pLmrA-YFP
CGACGTACGGTGGAATCTGATTCGTTACCAATTGACATGATACGAAACGTACCGTATCGTTAAGGTCGCT
CATTCACTAGGTCTGATTCGTTACCAATTGACAACTGGTGGTCGAATCAAGATAATAGACCAGTCACTAT
ATTTTACTAGAGAAAGAGGAGAAATACTAGATGGTGAGCAAGGGCGAGGAGCTGTTCACCGGGGTGGTGC
CCATCCTGGTCGAGCTGGACGGCGACGTAAACGGCCACAAGTTCAGCGTGTCCGGCGAGGGCGAGGGCGA
TGCCACCTACGGCAAGCTGACCCTGAAGTTCATCTGCACCACCGGCAAGCTGCCCGTGCCCTGGCCCACC
CTCGTGACCACCTTCGGCTACGGCCTGCAATGCTTCGCCCGCTACCCCGACCACATGAAGCTGCACGACT
TCTTCAAGTCCGCCATGCCCGAAGGCTACGTCCAGGAGCGCACCATCTTCTTCAAGGACGACGGCAACTA
CAAGACCCGCGCCGAGGTGAAGTTCGAGGGCGACACCCTGGTGAACCGCATCGAGCTGAAGGGCATCGAC
TTCAAGGAGGACGGCAACATCCTGGGGCACAAGCTGGAGTACAACTACAACAGCCACAACGTCTATATCA
TGGCCGACAAGCAGAAGAACGGCATCAAGGTGAACTTCAAGATCCGCCACAACATCGAGGACGGCAGCGT
GCAGCTCGCCGACCACTACCAGCAGAACACCCCCATCGGCGACGGCCCCGTGCTGCTGCCCGACAACCAC
TACCTGAGCTACCAGTCCGCCCTGAGCAAAGACCCCAACGAGAAGCGCGATCACATGGTCCTGCTGGAGT
TCGTGACCGCCGCCGGGATCACTCTCGGCATGGACGAGCTGTACAAGTAATAAGCTTGGCTGTTTTGGCG
GATGAGAGAAGATTTTCAGCCTGATACAGATTAAATCAGAACGCAGAAGCGGTCTGATAAAACAGAATTT
GCCTGGCGGCAGTAGCGCGGTGGTCCCACCTGACCCCATGCCGAACTCAGAAGTGAAACGCCGTAGCGCC
GATGGTAGTGTGGGGTCTCCCCATGCGAGAGTAGGGAACTGCCAGGCATCAAATAAAACGAAAGGCTCAG
TCGAAAGACTGGGCCTTTCGTTTTATCTGTTGTTTGTCGGTGAACGCTCTC
