>Addgene plasmid #49376 | pNAND-PhlF | addgene partial sequence | sequence record 74680 | pTrcHis_rev
ATCTTCTCTCATCCGCCAAAACAGCCAAGCTTATTACTTGTACAGCTCGTCCATGCCGAGAGTGATCCCG
GCGGCGGTCACGAACTCCAGCAGGACCATGTGATCGCGCTTCTCGTTGGGGTCTTTGCTCAGGGCGGACT
GGTAGCTCAGGTAGTGGTTGTCGGGCAGCAGCACGGGGCCGTCGCCGATGGGGGTGTTCTGCTGGTAGTG
GTCGGCGAGCTGCACGCTGCCGTCCTCGATGTTGTGGCGGATCTTGAAGTTCACCTTGATGCCGTTCTTC
TGCTTGTCGGCCATGATATAGACGTTGTGGCTGTTGTAGTTGTACTCCAGCTTGTGCCCCAGGATGTTGC
CGTCCTCCTTGAAGTCGATGCCCTTCAGCTCGATGCGGTTCACCAGGGTGTCGCCCTCGAACTTCACCTC
GGCGCGGGTCTTGTAGTTGCCGTCGTCCTTGAAGAAGATGGTGCGCTCCTGGACGTAGCCTTCGGGCATG
GCGGACTTGAAGAAGTCGTGCAGCTTCATGTGGTCGGGGTAGCGGGCGAAGCATTGCAGGCCGTAGCCGA
AGGTGGTCACGAGGGTGGGCCAGGGCACGGGCAGCTTGCCGGTGGTGCAGATGAACTTCAGGGTCAGCTT
GCCGTAGGTGGCATCGCCCTCGCCCTCGCCGGACACGCTGAACTTGTGGCCGTTTACGTCGCCGTCCAGC
TCGACCAGGATGGGCACCACCCCGGTGAACAGCTCCTCGCCCTTGCTCACCATCTAGTATTTCTCCTCTT
TCTCTAGTAAAATATAGTGACTGGTCTATTATCTTGATTCGACCACCAGTTGTCAATTGGTAACGAATCA
GACCTAGTGAATGAGCGACCTTAACGATACGGTACGTTTCGTATCATGTCAATTGGTAACGAATCAGATT
CCACCGTACGTCGTATAAACGCAGAAAGGCCCACCCGAAGGTGAGCCAGTGTGACTCTAGTAGAGAGCGT
TCACCGACAAACAAC
