>Addgene plasmid #49376 | pNAND-PhlF | addgene partial sequence | sequence record 74681 | EGFP_N
GGTGAACAGCTCCTCGCCCTTGCTCACCATCTAGTATTTCTCCTCTTTCTCTAGTAAAATATAGTGACTG
GTCTATTATCTTGATTCGACCACCAGTTGTCAATTGGTAACGAATCAGACCTAGTGAATGAGCGACCTTA
ACGATACGGTACGTTTCGTATCATGTCAATTGGTAACGAATCAGATTCCACCGTACGTCGTATAAACGCA
GAAAGGCCCACCCGAAGGTGAGCCAGTGTGACTCTAGTAGAGAGCGTTCACCGACAAACAACAGATAAAA
CGAAAGGCCCAGTCTTTCGACTGAGCCTTTCGTTTTATTTGATGCCTGGGGGTATGGGCCCTAGTTAACG
CTGTGTACCCGGACAAACACCATTAATCAGCAGGAAGGTAAATTCTTCAATATCCTGTTCAACGGTCAGC
TGTTCGGTCAGCAGGCGATACCAACAAAAACCAAAAATCATATCCAGCAGCAGTTCACGATTGGTATCTT
TCGGCAGTTCACCATTGCTAATGGCATTTTCAACCAGTTTTTTCGGCATCTCACGACGACGTTCCATAAA
CTGATCTTTCAGCTGGGTCAGGGTTGCAGGGTCCAGCTGTGCTTCTGCAATAACACAACGAAATGCTTCA
CCACAAATGGTTTCACGCCAAACTTTCCACAGATTACGCAGCAGAAAATCCAGATCGGCTTTAAAGCTAC
CCAGATCCGGAAATTTACGCACCTGTTCGCTTTCATTTTCATACACTTCGGCAATCAGTGCTGCTTTATT
GGTCCACCAACGATAAATGGTCGGTTTGCTTGCACCGGCACGACGTGCAACGCTTTCAATGCTCAGACCG
CTATAACCACATTCTTTCAGGATTTCAATGGTGCTGGTCAGAATTGCTTTATGGGTATGCGGACTACGCA
GGCTACCAATGCTGCTACGGCTCGGGGTACGTGCCATCTAGTATTTCTCCCTTTCAAACATAGTCCATAG
AATTGT
