>Addgene plasmid #49376 | pNAND-PhlF | addgene partial sequence | sequence record 74683 | lacI-F
GGCAATCAGCTGTTGCCAGTCTCACTGGTGAAAAGAAAAACCACCCTGGCGCCCAATACGCAAACCGCCT
CTCCCCGCGCGTTGGCCGATTCATTAATGCAGCTGGCACGACAGGTTTCCCGACTGGAAAGCGGGCAGTG
ATAAGATCCTATTCCAGCGGGTCACACAGGAAAGGCCTCGATGAAAAACATAAATGCCGACGACACATAC
AGAATAATTAATAAAATTAAAGCTTGTAGAAGCAATAATGATATTAATCAATGCTTATCTGATATGACTA
AAATGGTACATTGTGAATATTATTTACTCGCGATCATTTATCCTCATTCTATGGTTAAATCTGATATTTC
AATCCTAGATAATTACCCTAAAAAATGGAGGCAATATTATGATGACGCTAATTTAATAAAATATGATCCT
ATAGTAGATTATTCTAACTCCAATCATTCACCAATTAATTGGAATATATTTGAAAACAATGCTGTAAATA
AAAAATCTCCAAATGTAATTAAAGAAGCGAAAACATCAGGTCTTATCACTGGGTTTAGTTTCCCTATTCA
TACGGCTAACAATGGCTTCGGAATGCTTAGTTTTGCACATTCAGAAAAAGACAACTATATAGATAGTTTA
TTTTTACATGCGTGTATGAACATACCATTAATTGTTCCTTCTCTAGTTGATAATTATCGAAAAATAAATA
TAGCAAATAATAAATCAAACAACGATTTAACCAAAAGAGAAAAAGAATGTTTAGCGTGGGCATGCGAAGG
AAAAAGCTCTTGGGATATTTCAAAAATATTAGGTTGCAGTGAGCGTACTGTCACTTTCCATTTAACCAAT
GCGCAAATGAAACTCAATACAACAAACCGCTGCCAAAGTATTTCTAAAGCAATTTTAACAGGAGCAATTG
ATTGCCCATACTTTAAAAATTAATAATTGGTAACGAATCAGACAATTGACGGCTCGAGGGAGTAGCATAG
GGTTTGCAGAATCCCTG
